>Addgene plasmid #205580 | pAXY0011 | addgene full sequence | sequence record 410756 | Addgene Partial NGS Result
AAGCCTCTCTAACCATCTGTGGGTTAGCATTCTTTCTGAAATTGAAAAGGCTAATCTGGGGACCTGCAGG
CATGCAAGCTTGGCACTGGCCGTCGTTTTACAACGTCGTGACTGGGAAAACCCTGGCGTTACCCAACTTA
ATCGCCTTGCAGCACATCCCCCTTTCGCCAGCTGGCGTAATAGCGAAGAGGCCCGCACCGATCGCCCTTC
CCAACAGTTGCGCAGCCTGAATGGCGAATGCTAGAGCAGCTTGAGCTTGGATCAGATTGTCGTTTCCCGC
CTTCAGTTTAGCTTCATGGAGTCAAAGATTCAAATAGAGGACCTAACAGAACTCGCCGTAAAGACTGGCG
AACAGTTCATACAGAGTCTCTTACGACTCAATGACAAGAAGAAAATCTTCGTCAACATGGTGGAGCACGA
CACACTTGTCTACTCCAAAAATATCAAAGATACAGTCTCAGAAGACCAAAGGGCAATTGAGACTTTTCAA
CAAAGGGTAATATCCGGAAACCTCCTCGGATTCCATTGCCCAGCTATCTGTCACTTTATTGTGAAGATAG
TGGAAAAGGAAGGTGGCTCCTACAAATGCCATCATTGCGATAAAGGAAAGGCCATCGTTGAAGATGCCTC
TGCCGACAGTGGTCCCAAAGATGGACCCCCACCCACGAGGAGCATCGTGGAAAAAGAAGACGTTCCAACC
ACGTCTTCAAAGCAAGTGGATTGATGTGATATCTCCACTGACGTAAGGGATGACGCACAATCCCACTATC
CTTCGCAAGACCCTTCCTCTATATAAGGAAGTTCATTTCATTTGGAGAGAACACGGGGGACTCTTGACCA
TGGTAGATCTGAGGGTAAATTTCTAGTTTTTCTCCTTCATTTTCTTGGTTAGGACCCTTTTCTCTTTTTA
TTTTTTTGAGCTTTGATCTTTCTTTAAACTGATCTATTTTTTAATTGATTGGTTATGGTGTAAATATTAC
ATAGCTTTAACTGATAATCTGATTACTTTATTTCGTGTGTCTATGATGATGATGATAGTTACAGAACCGA
CGAACTAGTCTGTACCCGATCAACACCGAGACCCGTGGCGTCTTCGACCTCAATGGCGTCTGGAACTTCA
AGCTGGACTACGGGAAAGGACTGGAAGAGAAGTGGTACGAAAGCAAGCTGACCGACACTATTAGTATGGC
CGTCCCAAGCAGTTACAATGACATTGGCGTGACCAAGGAAATCCGCAACCATATCGGATATGTCTGGTAC
GAACGTGAGTTCACGGTGCCGGCCTATCTGAAGGATCAGCGTATCGTGCTCCGCTTCGGCTCTGCAACTC
ACAAAGCAATTGTCTATGTCAATGGTGAGCTGGTCGTGGAGCACAAGGGCGGATTCCTGCCATTCGAAGC
GGAAATCAACAACTCGCTGCGTGATGGCATGAATCGCGTCACCGTCGCCGTGGACAACATCCTCGACGAT
AGCACCCTCCCGGTGGGGCTGTACAGCGAGCGCCACGAAGAGGGCCTCGGAAAAGTCATTCGTAACAAGC
CGAACTTCGACTTCTTCAACTATGCAGGCCTGCACCGTCCGGTGAAAATCTACACGACCCCGTTTACGTA
CGTCGAGGACATCTCGGTTGTGACCGACTTCAATGGCCCAACCGGGACTGTGACCTATACGGTGGACTTT
CAAGGCAAAGCCGAGACCGTGAAAGTGTCGGTCGTGGATGAGGAAGGCAAAGTGGTCGCAAGCACCGAGG
GCCTGAGCGGTAACGTGGAGATTCCGAATGTCATCCTCTGGGAACCACTGAACACGTATCTCTACCAGAT
CAAAGTGGAACTGGTGAACGACGGACTGACCATCGATGTCTATGAAGAGCCGTTCGGCGTGCGGACCGTG
GAAGTCAACGACGGCAAGTTCCTCATCAACAACAAACCGTTCTACTTCAAGGGCTTTGGCAAACATGAGG
ACACTCCTATCAACGGCCGTGGCTTTAACGAAGCGAGCAATGTGATGGATTTCAATATCCTCAAATGGAT
CGGCGCCAACAGCTTCCGGACCGCACACTATCCGTACTCTGAAGAGTTGATGCGTCTTGCGGATCGCGAG
GGTCTGGTCGTGATCGACGAGACTCCGGCAGTTGGCGTGCACCTCAACTTCATGGCCACCACGGGACTCG
GCGAAGGCAGCGAGCGCGTCAGTACCTGGGAGAAGATTCGGACGTTTGAGCACCATCAAGACGTTCTCCG
TGAACTGGTGTCTCGTGACAAGAACCATCCAAGCGTCGTGATGTGGAGCATCGCCAACGAGGCGGCGACT
GAGGAAGAGGGCGCGTACGAGTACTTCAAGCCGTTGGTGGAGCTGACCAAGGAACTCGACCCACAGAAGC
GTCCGGTCACGATCGTGCTGTTTGTGATGGCTACCCCGGAGACGGACAAAGTCGCCGAACTGATTGACGT
CATCGCGCTCAATCGCTATAACGGATGGTACTTCGATGGCGGTGATCTCGAAGCGGCCAAAGTCCATCTC
CGCCAGGAATTTCACGCGTGGAACAAGCGTTGCCCAGGAAAGCCGATCATGATCACTGAGTACGGCGCAG
ACACCGTTGCGGGCTTTCACGACATTGATCCAGTGATGTTCACCGAGGAATATCAAGTCGAGTACTACCA
GGCGAACCACGTCGTGTTCGATGAGTTTGAGAACTTCGTGGGTGAGCAAGCGTGGAACTTCGCGGACTTC
GCGACCTCTCAGGGCGTGATGCGCGTCCAAGGAAACAAGAAGGGCGTGTTCACTCGTGACCGCAAGCCGA
AGCTCGCCGCGCACGTCTTTCGCGAGCGCTGGACCAACATTCCAGATTTCGGCTACAAGAACGCTAGCCA
TCACCATCACCATCACGTGTGAATTGGTGACCAGCTCGAATTTCCCCGATCGTTCAAACATTTGGCAATA
AAGTTTCTTAAGATTGAATCCTGTTGCCGGTCTTGCGATGATTATCATATAATTTCTGTTGAATTACGTT
AAGCATGTAATAATTAACATGTAATGCATGACGTTATTTATGAGATGGGTTTTTATGATTAGAGTCCCGC
AATTATACATTTAATACGCGATAGAAAACAAAATATAGCGCGCAAACTAGGATAAATTATCGCGCGCGGT
GTCATCTATGTTACTAGATCGGGAATTAAACTATCAGTGTTTGACAGGATATATTGGCGGGTAAACCTAA
GAGAAAAGAGCGTTTATTAGAATAATCGGATATTTAAAAGGGCGTGAAAAGGTTTATCCGTTCGTCCATT
TGTATGTGCATGCCAACCACAGGGTTCCCCTCGGGATCAAAGTACTTTGATCCAACCCCTCCGCTGCTAT
AGTGCAGTCGGCTTCTGACGTTCAGTGCAGCCGTCTTCTGAAAACGACATGTCGCACAAGTCCTAAGTTA
CGCGACAGGCTGCCGCCCTGCCCTTTTCCTGGCGTTTTCTTGTCGCGTGTTTTAGTCGCATAAAGTAGAA
TACTTGCGACTAGAACCGGAGACATTACGCCATGAACAAGAGCGCCGCCGCTGGCCTGCTGGGCTATGCC
CGCGTCAGCACCGACGACCAGGACTTGACCAACCAACGGGCCGAACTGCACGCGGCCGGCTGCACCAAGC
TGTTTTCCGAGAAGATCACCGGCACCAGGCGCGACCGCCCGGAGCTGGCCAGGATGCTTGACCACCTACG
CCCTGGCGACGTTGTGACAGTGACCAGGCTAGACCGCCTGGCCCGCAGCACCCGCGACCTACTGGACATT
GCCGAGCGCATCCAGGAGGCCGGCGCGGGCCTGCGTAGCCTGGCAGAGCCGTGGGCCGACACCACCACGC
CGGCCGGCCGCATGGTGTTGACCGTGTTCGCCGGCATTGCCGAGTTCGAGCGTTCCCTAATCATCGACCG
CACCCGGAGCGGGCGCGAGGCCGCCAAGGCCCGAGGCGTGAAGTTTGGCCCCCGCCCTACCCTCACCCCG
GCACAGATCGCGCACGCCCGCGAGCTGATCGACCAGGAAGGCCGCACCGTGAAAGAGGCGGCTGCACTGC
TTGGCGTGCATCGCTCGACCCTGTACCGCGCACTTGAGCGCAGCGAGGAAGTGACGCCCACCGAGGCCAG
GCGGCGCGGTGCCTTCCGTGAGGACGCATTGACCGAGGCCGACGCCCTGGCGGCCGCCGAGAATGAACGC
CAAGAGGAACAAGCATGAAACCGCACCAGGACGGCCAGGACGAACCGTTTTTCATTACCGAAGAGATCGA
GGCGGAGATGATCGCGGCCGGGTACGTGTTCGAGCCGCCCGCGCACGTCTCAACCGTGCGGCTGCATGAA
ATCCTGGCCGGTTTGTCTGATGCCAAGCTGGCGGCCTGGCCGGCCAGCTTGGCCGCTGAAGAAACCGAGC
GCCGCCGTCTAAAAAGGTGATGTGTATTTGAGTAAAACAGCTTGCGTCATGCGGTCGCTGCGTATATGAT
GCGATGAGTAAATAAACAAATACGCAAGGGGAACGCATGAAGGTTATCGCTGTACTTAACCAGAAAGGCG
GGTCAGGCAAGACGACCATCGCAACCCATCTAGCCCGCGCCCTGCAACTCGCCGGGGCCGATGTTCTGTT
AGTCGATTCCGATCCCCAGGGCAGTGCCCGCGATTGGGCGGCCGTGCGGGAAGATCAACCGCTAACCGTT
GTCGGCATCGACCGCCCGACGATTGACCGCGACGTGAAGGCCATCGGCCGGCGCGACTTCGTAGTGATCG
ACGGAGCGCCCCAGGCGGCGGACTTGGCTGTGTCCGCGATCAAGGCAGCCGACTTCGTGCTGATTCCGGT
GCAGCCAAGCCCTTACGACATATGGGCCACCGCCGACCTGGTGGAGCTGGTTAAGCAGCGCATTGAGGTC
ACGGATGGAAGGCTACAAGCGGCCTTTGTCGTGTCGCGGGCGATCAAAGGCACGCGCATCGGCGGTGAGG
TTGCCGAGGCGCTGGCCGGGTACGAGCTGCCCATTCTTGAGTCCCGTATCACGCAGCGCGTGAGCTACCC
AGGCACTGCCGCCGCCGGCACAACCGTTCTTGAATCAGAACCCGAGGGCGACGCTGCCCGCGAGGTCCAG
GCGCTGGCCGCTGAAATTAAATCAAAACTCATTTGAGTTAATGAGGTAAAGAGAAAATGAGCAAAAGCAC
AAACACGCTAAGTGCCGGCCGTCCGAGCGCACGCAGCAGCAAGGCTGCAACGTTGGCCAGCCTGGCAGAC
ACGCCAGCCATGAAGCGGGTCAACTTTCAGTTGCCGGCGGAGGATCACACCAAGCTGAAGATGTACGCGG
TACGCCAAGGCAAGACCATTACCGAGCTGCTATCTGAATACATCGCGCAGCTACCAGAGTAAATGAGCAA
ATGAATAAATGAGTAGATGAATTTTAGCGGCTAAAGGAGGCGGCATGGAAAATCAAGAACAACCAGGCAC
CGACGCCGTGGAATGCCCCATGTGTGGAGGAACGGGCGGTTGGCCAGGCGTAAGCGGCTGGGTTGCCTGC
CGGCCCTGCAATGGCACTGGAACCCCCAAGCCCGAGGAATCGGCGTGAGCGGTCGCAAACCATCCGGCCC
GGTACAAATCGGCGCGGCGCTGGGTGATGACCTGGTGGAGAAGTTGAAGGCCGCGCAGGCCGCCCAGCGG
CAACGCATCGAGGCAGAAGCACGCCCCGGTGAATCGTGGCAAGCGGCCGCTGATCGAATCCGCAAAGAAT
CCCGGCAACCGCCGGCAGCCGGTGCGCCGTCGATTAGGAAGCCGCCCAAGGGCGACGAGCAACCAGATTT
TTTCGTTCCGATGCTCTATGACGTGGGCACCCGCGATAGTCGCAGCATCATGGACGTGGCCGTTTTCCGT
CTGTCGAAGCGTGACCGACGAGCTGGCGAGGTGATCCGCTACGAGCTTCCAGACGGGCACGTAGAGGTTT
CCGCAGGGCCGGCCGGCATGGCCAGTGTGTGGGATTACGACCTGGTACTGATGGCGGTTTCCCATCTAAC
CGAATCCATGAACCGATACCGGGAAGGGAAGGGAGACAAGCCCGGCCGCGTGTTCCGTCCACACGTTGCG
GACGTACTCAAGTTCTGCCGGCGAGCCGATGGCGGAAAGCAGAAAGACGACCTGGTAGAAACCTGCATTC
GGTTAAACACCACGCACGTTGCCATGCAGCGTACGAAGAAGGCCAAGAACGGCCGCCTGGTGACGGTATC
CGAGGGTGAAGCCTTGATTAGCCGCTACAAGATCGTAAAGAGCGAAACCGGGCGGCCGGAGTACATCGAG
ATCGAGCTAGCTGATTGGATGTACCGCGAGATCACAGAAGGCAAGAACCCGGACGTGCTGACGGTTCACC
CCGATTACTTTTTGATCGATCCCGGCATCGGCCGTTTTCTCTACCGCCTGGCACGCCGCGCCGCAGGCAA
GGCAGAAGCCAGATGGTTGTTCAAGACGATCTACGAACGCAGTGGCAGCGCCGGAGAGTTCAAGAAGTTC
TGTTTCACCGTGCGCAAGCTGATCGGGTCAAATGACCTGCCGGAGTACGATTTGAAGGAGGAGGCGGGGC
AGGCTGGCCCGATCCTAGTCATGCGCTACCGCAACCTGATCGAGGGCGAAGCATCCGCCGGTTCCTAATG
TACGGAGCAGATGCTAGGGCAAATTGCCCTAGCAGGGGAAAAAGGTCGAAAAGGTCTCTTTCCTGTGGAT
AGCACGTACATTGGGAACCCAAAGCCGTACATTGGGAACCGGAACCCGTACATTGGGAACCCAAAGCCGT
ACATTGGGAACCGGTCACACATGTAAGTGACTGATATAAAAGAGAAAAAAGGCGATTTTTCCGCCTAAAA
CTCTTTAAAACTTATTAAAACTCTTAAAACCCGCCTGGCCTGTGCATAACTGTCTGGCCAGCGCACAGCC
GAAGAGCTGCAAAAAGCGCCTACCCTTCGGTCGCTGCGCTCCCTACGCCCCGCCGCTTCGCGTCGGCCTA
TCGCGGCCGCTGGCCGCTCAAAAATGGCTGGCCTACGGCCAGGCAATCTACCAGGGCGCGGACAAGCCGC
GCCGTCGCCACTCGACCGCCGGCGCCCACATCAAGGCACCCTGCCTCGCGCGTTTCGGTGATGACGGTGA
AAACCTCTGACACATGCAGCTCCCGGAGACGGTCACAGCTTGTCTGTAAGCGGATGCCGGGAGCAGACAA
GCCCGTCAGGGCGCGTCAGCGGGTGTTGGCGGGTGTCGGGGCGCAGCCATGACCCAGTCACGTAGCGATA
GCGGAGTGTATACTGGCTTAACTATGCGGCATCAGAGCAGATTGTACTGAGAGTGCACCATATGCGGTGT
GAAATACCGCACAGATGCGTAAGGAGAAAATACCGCATCAGGCGCTCTTCCGCTTCCTCGCTCACTGACT
CGCTGCGCTCGGTCGTTCGGCTGCGGCGAGCGGTATCAGCTCACTCAAAGGCGGTAATACGGTTATCCAC
AGAATCAGGGGATAACGCAGGAAAGAACATGTGAGCAAAAGGCCAGCAAAAGGCCAGGAACCGTAAAAAG
GCCGCGTTGCTGGCGTTTTTCCATAGGCTCCGCCCCCCTGACGAGCATCACAAAAATCGACGCTCAAGTC
AGAGGTGGCGAAACCCGACAGGACTATAAAGATACCAGGCGTTTCCCCCTGGAAGCTCCCTCGTGCGCTC
TCCTGTTCCGACCCTGCCGCTTACCGGATACCTGTCCGCCTTTCTCCCTTCGGGAAGCGTGGCGCTTTCT
CATAGCTCACGCTGTAGGTATCTCAGTTCGGTGTAGGTCGTTCGCTCCAAGCTGGGCTGTGTGCACGAAC
CCCCCGTTCAGCCCGACCGCTGCGCCTTATCCGGTAACTATCGTCTTGAGTCCAACCCGGTAAGACACGA
CTTATCGCCACTGGCAGCAGCCACTGGTAACAGGATTAGCAGAGCGAGGTATGTAGGCGGTGCTACAGAG
TTCTTGAAGTGGTGGCCTAACTACGGCTACACTAGAAGGACAGTATTTGGTATCTGCGCTCTGCTGAAGC
CAGTTACCTTCGGAAAAAGAGTTGGTAGCTCTTGATCCGGCAAACAAACCACCGCTGGTAGCGGTGGTTT
TTTTGTTTGCAAGCAGCAGATTACGCGCAGAAAAAAAGGATCTCAAGAAGATCCTTTGATCTTTTCTACG
GGGTCTGACGCTCAGTGGAACGAAAACTCACGTTAAGGGATTTTGGTCATGCATTCTAGGTACTAAAACA
ATTCATCCAGTAAAATATAATATTTTATTTTCTCCCAATCAGGCTTGATCCCCAGTAAGTCAAAAAATAG
CTCGACATACTGTTCTTCCCCGATATCCTCCCTGATCGACCGGACGCAGAAGGCAATGTCATACCACTTG
TCCGCCCTGCCGCTTCTCCCAAGATCAATAAAGCCACTTACTTTGCCATCTTTCACAAAGATGTTGCTGT
CTCCCAGGTCGCCGTGGGAAAAGACAAGTTCCTCTTCGGGCTTTTCCGTCTTTAAAAAATCATACAGCTC
GCGCGGATCTTTAAATGGAGTGTCTTCTTCCCAGTTTTCGCAATCCACATCGGCCAGATCGTTATTCAGT
AAGTAATCCAATTCGGCTAAGCGGCTGTCTAAGCTATTCGTATAGGGACAATCCGATATGTCGATGGAGT
GAAAGAGCCTGATGCACTCCGCATACAGCTCGATAATCTTTTCAGGGCTTTGTTCATCTTCATACTCTTC
CGAGCAAAGGACGCCATCGGCCTCACTCATGAGCAGATTGCTCCAGCCATCATGCCGTTCAAAGTGCAGG
ACCTTTGGAACAGGCAGCTTTCCTTCCAGCCATAGCATCATGTCCTTTTCCCGTTCCACATCATAGGTGG
TCCCTTTATACCGGCTGTCCGTCATTTTTAAATATAGGTTTTCATTTTCTCCCACCAGCTTATATACCTT
AGCAGGAGACATTCCTTCCGTATCTTTTACGCAGCGGTATTTTTCGATCAGTTTTTTCAATTCCGGTGAT
ATTCTCATTTTAGCCATTTATTATTTCCTTCCTCTTTTCTACAGTATTTAAAGATACCCCAAGAAGCTAA
TTATAACAAGACGAACTCCAATTCACTGTTCCTTGCATTCTAAAACCTTAAATACCAGAAAACAGCTTTT
TCAAAGTTGTTTTCAAAGTTGGCGTATAACATAGTATCGACGGAGCCGATTTTGAAACCGCGGTGATCAC
AGGCAGCAACGCTCTGTCATCGTTACAATCAACATGCTACCCTCCGCGAGATCATCCGTGTTTCAAACCC
GGCAGCTTAGTTGCCGTTCTTCCGAATAGCATCGGTAACATGAGCAAAGTCTGCCGCCTTACAACGGCTC
TCCCGCTGACGCCGTCCCGGACTGATGGGCTGCCTGTATCGAGTGGTGATTTTGTGCCGAGCTGCCGGTC
GGGGAGCTGTTGGCTGGCTGGTGGCAGGATATATTGTGGTGTAAACAAATTGACGCTTAGACAACTTAAT
AACACATTGCGGACGTTTTTAATGTACTGAATTAACGCCGAATTAATTCGGGGGATCTGGATTTTAGTAC
TGGATTTTGGTTTTAGGAATTAGAAATTTTATTGATAGAAGTATTTTACAAATACAAATACATACTAAGG
GTTTCTTATATGCTCAACACATGAGCGAAACCCTATAGGAACCCTAATTCCCTTATCTGGGAACTACTCA
CACATTATTATGGAGAAACTCGAGCTTGTCGATCGACAGATCCGGTCGGCATCTACTTCAGAAGAACTCG
TCAAGAAGGCGATAGAAGGCGATGCGCTGCGAATCGGGAGCGGCGATACCGTAAAGCACGAGGAAGCGGT
CAGCCCATTCGCCGCCAAGCTCTTCAGCAATATCACGGGTAGCCAACGCTATGTCCTGATAGCGGTCCGC
CACACCCAGCCGGCCACAGTCGATGAATCCAGAAAAGCGGCCATTTTCCACCATGATATTCGGCAAGCAA
TTAGAAGCTATGAATCCATTTTTCAGAGCAAAATTGTGATCTCTCTCCACACCGATATCGTAAACGTTTT
GCTTCCCCAGGTACTTACGGGTCGCAATCTTAATCATCTCGAGAGAGATAGATTTGTAGAGAGAGACTGG
TGATTTCAGCGTGTCCTCTCCAAATGAAATGAACTTCCTTATATAGAGGAAGGGTCTTGCGAAGGATAGT
GGGATTGTGCGTCATCCCTTACGTCAGTGGAGATATCACATCAATCCACTTGCTTTGAAGACGTGGTTGG
AACGTCTTCTTTTTCCACGATGCTCCTCGTGGGTGGGGGTCCATCTTTGGGACCACTGTCGGCAGAGGCA
TCTTGAACGATAGCCTTTCCTTTATCGCAATGATGGCATTTGTAGGTGCCACCTTCCTTTTCTACTGTCC
TTTTGATGAAGTGACAGATAGCTGGGCAATGGAATCCGAGGAGGTTTCCCGATATTACCCTTTGTTGAAA
AGTCTCAATAGCCCTTTGGTCTTCTGAGACTGTATCTTTGATATTCTTGGAGTAGACGAGAGTGTCGTGC
TCCACCATGTTCACATCAATCCACTTGCTTTGAAGACGTGGTTGGAACGTCTTCTTTTTCCACGATGCTC
CTCGTGGGTGGGGGTCCATCTTTGGGACCACTGTCGGCAGAGGCATCTTGAACGATAGCCTTTCCTTTAT
CGCAATGATGGCATTTGTAGGTGCCACCTTCCTTTTCTACTGTCCTTTTGATGAAGTGACAGATAGCTGG
GCAATGGAATCCGAGGAGGTTTCCCGATATTACCCTTTGTTGAAAAGTCTCAATAGCCCTTTGGTCTTCT
GAGACTGTATCTTTGATATTCTTGGAGTAGACGAGAGTGTCGTGCTCCACCATGTTGGCAAGCTGCTCTA
GCCAATACGCAAACCGCCTCTCCCCGCGCGTTGGCCGATTCATTAATGCAGCTGGCACGACAGGTTTCCC
GACTGGAAAGCGGGCAGTGAGCGCAACGCAATTAATGTGAGTTAGCTCACTCATTAGGCACCCCAGGCTT
TACACTTTATGCTTCCGGCTCGTATGTTGTGTGGAATTGTGAGCGGATAACAATTTCACACAGGAAACAG
CTATGACATGATTACGAATTCGGGGAAATTCGAGCTGGTCACCCTTATCTTTAATCATATTCCATAGTCC
ATACCATAGCACATACAGTAGTTATATGCTGGAGAAGAGATCCAACAAAACATTCACAATGGATTATAGA
AACATTTGTTTATTCATTATAATGAGATGTTACATTCATTTAATATTAGAAAAAGCCACAAATTCATAAC
ACAACAAGCCAAGAAAAAAACACAAACTTAAGCACACAACCTTTTTATTTGACACACCAAATATTTCATC
TTCATCTTCATATTCACTATCACTGGAGGCTTGGCTCAAGTTTGGCCTGCATGACGGCGTCGAGGAAATC
GTCGATCGCCTTCACGGAGGAGCCCTTCAGCTCTTTTTCCTCGTTCACGGCGTCCTTGAGCTTTTTGCCC
ATTTCCACGGCGCGATTCTTCATCTCCCAGCCTTTGGAGCCCTCGTTGCGCTCAAGGATCATCTCGACGA
TGCGCTTGACCTTCTCTTTGGAGATCTCGCCTTCGAGGCCTCTAGCAAGCTCAACCGCGACGCCCATCTC
ATCTTCGAGGTACTTGAGGTTGTAGGCCTGCTCGGCAGCAAGTGGCCATCCAAGCATCGGAACGCCCTCG
CGAAGAGACTCAAGGATGCTGTTCCATCCGCAGTGGGTGAGAAAGCCGCCGATGGATTCATGGTTGAGGA
TCTCAAGCTGCGGGCCGAGCTTGTACACGAGCTTGCCCTGTTTCTTCACCTTCATGCGTTCCTCAAAGCC
CTCTGGCAGCCACTCTGGGCGCATCTCTTCGTTGATGTCGAAGCCGAACGGGGCTCTGATCACCCAGAGG
AATGGCTTCTCGGAGGACTCAAGGCCAGCAGCGAGTTCCATCATCTGCGTCGGGCTGATCGTGTTCTGGG
AGCCGAAGGAGATGTAGAGGACGGAGTCCGGCTCTTTGAGGCTGAGCCACTGCACGAACTCGGCGCCTGT
TGAATTGTTGTCGGAGGAGGAGTGCTGCACTGGGGAAGCAATAAGTGGGCCGATGCCCCAGATCGGCAGC
TTGGTGTAGTTGCGGAGGATGGAGAAGCCGAGTGTCTCGATCTCTTCCACGGAGTTGCAGAGCCAGCCAA
AAGACTTCATGGACTGGCGGAGCTGCGGCTGGAAATACTTGGACCAATCGTCGGAGCCGTCGGCATATCT
GAGGAACCGATGGAGCTGGGACCTGCGGAACTTATGGTTCTCTGGGAAGCCTGGCAGCGGGAACTCTTGG
TCGTCGGAGTAGTTCTGGTGCGGGAGATCGTTCCAGATGGACACGTAGGCGGATGTGCCATAAGCGCCGC
CTGTTGTGAACACCACGCCTGTAGAGCCCACATCCTTGGCCACCTGGTCAACCCAGCCGAGGAACACATC
ATGGATCACGCAGAGTGGTGGCCTGGCTGGGCTGAAATGCCTGGAGATGTAATCGCGGAGGTGCGGATCG
AGGCTGATGGTGGAATGGAAGAGGGACACCACGAGCGGGAGTGTGAGCTTATCGGTGTTCTCGATGCCCG
GTGGGAGTCCGTGGTTGGTGGAGTTGAATGGCAGCTCGACGATCCTGATGCCGCTGGAGGAGTAGGAATG
GTGGTGAAGGAGGTGCCTGAGGAAGCCGGCGTTGAGCGGAGTTGTGAGCAGGGTGATGATCACGTGGGAG
CGCTTGTAGAGGAACATGGCGAGTTCGAGAAATGGCCTGAGGTGGCCCTGCGCCATGAACGGGATCATGA
GGATGTGCTGTGTCTCGCCCTCGCCGTTGGTGTTCATCTTGATGGCGGTCATTGGACCTGGGTTCTCTTC
AACGTCACCGGCCTGTTTCAAGAGAGAAAAATTAGTGGCACCTGAACCGGCGGAGGTGAACTTGTAGGAG
CCGTGGCAAAGTGTGCCATGATCCCAGGAGGAGTGGATCAGCTCGGCCTTCCACTTTTCACCAGCAGCGC
CGAGCACAACGTGGAGCGGGTAGAAGTGCTCTGGAAATGGATGGGCGAGCTTCCAGTTCGGGGCCTTGCT
CTCGTAGATGTTCACTTCCTCGAAGCGGCCGTTGATGAGGGCCTTCCTAAGCCAAGAATCGAAGGCAGCG
GCCCAAGGGGCAACACCATCGAAGTAGTGCGGTGTCTCATCGAGTGGATGTGTGGCGCTGCCGGAGCCAA
TAATGAGCACGCCATCATTCTTGAGCGGCGCGAGGGCTCTGCCGAGATTGTAGTGGTAGGTGCCGTCGAG
ATGTGGCTGAACTGAGAGCTGGCACACCGGGATGTCCGCCTCTGGATACATGAGCATGAGTGGAACCCAG
GCGCCGTGATCAAGGCCCCTCTTTTGGTCTGTCTCGGCTGTCTCGAACCCGGACTTCTTGAGGATCTCTT
CCACCTTTCTCGCAAGCTCTGGCTCGCCTGGAGCTGGGTACTTGAACTGGTACATGGCGGCTGGGTAGTC
GTCGAAGTCGTGGATGGTGTCGTTGATGTGCACGGCGTTCACGGTTGGCTTCACTGTCTCCCAGTGGCCG
GAGATGATGAGGATGGCCTTCGGCTTCTTGGAGAAAATCTTCTCGCGCCATGTCTCGAAGAACGGCCTGA
GCGGATGTGTATCCTCGACGGTGAGGATCGGGTTGCCGTGGGTGATGAAGAAGGACTCTTTGATCATCTG
GTCGTTGGCGTCCTCGCCGTTCATCATCTTCATAGGTCCAGGGTTCTCCTCCACGTCTCCAGCCTGCTTC
AGCAGGCTGAAGTTAGTAGCTCCGCTTCCGTAGCGCGGAATCGGGATGAGCTTGAGCGGCTTGGTCTTTT
GGAGCGCAATGCCGAACTTCTCGTCCATGTCGAGGTCCTTCGGGGAGATGTCGCCTTCGAGCTTCCAGTT
GAAGAACTGGAGGAGTGTGGCGAGCATGAGGGTGAGCATCCTGATGGCGAGATTCATGCCTGGGCAAATT
CTGCGGCCAGCGCCAAATGGAAGGAGGCCGAAATCGCGGCCCTTAACATCGATCTCGCAGCCGATGAAGC
GCTCTGGGCTGAAAATATCGGCGTTCTGCCAGGCGTTTGGGTCCCTGCCAATGGCCCAGAGGTTCACGAG
GATCTGGGCATCCTTCGGCACGATGTAGCCGTACAGCTCGACATCGGTGTCGGCCTTTCTTGGGAGCAAG
AACACGGTCGGCGGATGGAGGCGGAGTGTCTCTTTGATGATCGCCTGGAGGTACGGCAGGTTGATGATGT
CGGACTCTTGGATCTGCTTGTCCTTGCCGAGGACCTGCTTGATTTCCTCTTGGGCCTTTTCCATCATCTC
TGGATTGCGGATCAGCTCGGTCATCACCCACTCGAATGTGGAGGATGTGGTATCGGTGCCGGCGTCGAAG
ATGTCCACGAGGAGGTGGTTGATCTCGCCCATCGTCAGCTCGTTCTGCTTGAACAGCTGGAGGAGCACAT
CGAGCACGTCGTCGGTGGTGGTGGTAGTTGTGGTGGAGGAATCTGGGGCGAGTCTCTCGCAGATGATGCC
CTGGAACACGGCGATCAGCTTGTCGAAGGAGCAGGCGAGCCTTCTTCTAATGCCAGATGGGTCAACGCAG
CCGAGAATCGGGAAGTAGTCGGCGTAGTTCGGCTTGCCTATATCTTCCATGATGTTCCAGATCAGCTCTT
TGAACTCTTGGCTGGTATGGGACTTGTGGTGCGCCAGCTCGACGCTGAAGAACAGCTTGCTGAGGAGGTT
GAGGCTGGTCGTAAAGGCGGCCTTGCCAATATCCACGGCCTGGCCTTTCTGGGCGCACTCTTGAACGTAC
TCGTAGAGCTGCTGCACCTTGGCGTGCCTGAATGTCTGGCAGGCATCGAGTCTCTGTGGGGAGAGCAGAT
GCACGGCGGTAATCTTGCGGAAGTTGCGCCACTTCGGAGACACCGGGAGCCAAGACATGGTGAGCTTGTG
GTGGTCGCCGGCTGTAACACTATTCGGGATCGTGCGGTTGGAGAGCGGGTGATCCTTCTTGAGGAACATC
TCTTTGGCCACGTCGGCAGAGGACACAACGATGGTGGTCACAGAGCCGAGTCTGAGGGAAATGAGTGGGC
CGTGAATCTTGGCGAGGTTGGCGAAGGACCGATGCGGCTTCTTGCCCACCTCAAGGATGTTGCCGATGAT
CGGAAGCGGCTTTGGTCCTGGCGGAAGCAGCTTGGTGGTCTGCTGGGAGAACAGCAGCTTGATGAAGTGG
AAGCTGATGAACCAGATCGCGAGGATCATGGCGAGGGTCGCATGATCCATTCTAGAGTCCCCCGTGTTCT
CTCCAAATGAAATGAACTTCCTTATATAGAGGAAGGGTCTTGCGAAGGATAGTGGGATTGTGCGTCATCC
CTTACGTCAGTGGAGATATCACATCAATCCACTTGCTTTGAAGACGTGGTTGGAACGTCTTCTTTTTCCA
CGATGCTCCTCGTGGGTGGGGGTCCATCTTTGGGACCACTGTCGGCAGAGGCATCTTCAACGATGGCCTT
TCCTTTATCGCAATGATGGCATTTGTAGGAGCCACCTTCCTTTTCCACTATCTTCACAATAAAGTGACAG
ATAGCTGGGCAATGGAATCCGAGGAGGTTTCCGGATATTACCCTTTGTTGAAAAGTCTCAATTGCCCTTT
GGTCTTCTGAGACTGTATCTTTGATATTTTTGGAGTAGACAAGTGTGTCGTGCTCCACCATGTTGACGAA
GATTTTCTTCTTGTCATTGAGTCGTAAGAGACTCTGTATGAACTGTTCGCCAGTCTTTACGGCGAGTTCT
GTTAGGTCCTCTATTTGAATCTTTGACTCCATGGCCTTTGATTCAGTGGGAACTACCTTTTTAGAGACTC
CAATCTCTATTACTTGCCTTGGTTTGTGAAGCAAGCCTTGAATCGTCCATACTGGAATAGTACTTCTGAT
CTTGAGAAATATATCTTTCTCTGTGTTCTTGATGCAGTTAGTCCTGAATCTTTTGACTGCATCTTTAACC
TTCTTGGGAAGGTATTTGATTTCCTGGAGATTATTGCTCGGGTAGATCGTCTTGATGAGACCTGCTGCGT
Features (pLannotate 1.2.2; 27 found; start..end, strand, type, name):
     61..81      +  misc_feature   MCS (fragment): pUC18/19 multiple cloning site
     84..238     +  CDS            lacZα (fragment): LacZα fragment of β-galactosidase; lacZ fragment
    478..819     +  promoter       CaMV 35S promoter: strong constitutive promoter from cauliflower mosaic virus
    840..2862    +  CDS            GUSPlus™: β-glucuronidase codon-optimized Staphylococcus gusA gene with a catalase intron to ensure expression in plants but not bacteria
   2869..2886    +  CDS            7xHis (fragment): 6xHis affinity tag
   2918..3170    +  terminator     NOS terminator: nopaline synthase terminator and poly(A) signal
   3192..3216    +  misc_feature   RB T-DNA repeat: right border repeat from nopaline C58 T-DNA
   3556..3957    +  CDS            Y4CG_SINFN (fragment): Protein inferred from homology: Swiss-Prot protein existence level 3. From Sinorhizobium fredii (strain NBRC 101917 / NGR234).
   4517..5146    +  CDS            pVS1 StaA: stability protein from the Pseudomonas plasmid pVS1 (Heeb et al., 2000)
   5575..6648    +  CDS            pVS1 RepA: replication protein from the Pseudomonas plasmid pVS1 (Heeb et al., 2000)
   6714..6908    +  rep_origin     pVS1 oriV: origin of replication for the Pseudomonas plasmid pVS1 (Heeb et al., 2000)
   7111..7150    +  CDS            rop (fragment): Rop protein, which maintains plasmids at low copy number; rop
   7252..7392    +  misc_feature   bom: basis of mobility region from pBR322
   7578..8166    -  rep_origin     ori: high-copy-number ColE1/pMB1/pBR322/pUC origin of replication
   8253..9047    -  CDS            KanR: aminoglycoside phosphotransferase; aphA-3; confers resistance to kanamycin
   9472..9496    +  misc_feature   LB T-DNA repeat: left border repeat from nopaline C58 T-DNA
   9574..9748    -  polyA_signal   CaMV poly(A) signal: cauliflower mosaic virus polyadenylation signal
   9788..10009   -  CDS            NeoR/KanR (fragment): aminoglycoside phosphotransferase confers resistance to neomycin, kanamycin, and G418 (Geneticin®)
  10156..10832   -  promoter       CaMV 35S promoter (enhanced): cauliflower mosaic virus 35S promoter with a duplicated enhancer region
  10922..11010   +  CDS            lacI (fragment): lac repressor; lacI; The lac repressor binds to the lac operator to inhibit transcription in E. coli. This inhibition can be relieved by adding lactose or isopropyl-β-D-thiogalactopyranoside (IPTG).
  11023..11044   +  protein_bind   CAP binding site: CAP binding activates transcription in the presence of cAMP. E. coli catabolite activator protein
  11059..11089   +  promoter       lac promoter: promoter for the E. coli lac operon
  11093..11115   +  protein_bind   lac operator (fragment): The lac repressor binds to the lac operator to inhibit transcription in E. coli. This inhibition can be relieved by adding lactose or isopropyl-β-D-thiogalactopyranoside (IPTG). lac repressor encoded by lacI
  11174..11422   -  terminator     HSP terminator: efficient transcription terminator from the Arabidopsis thaliana heat shock protein 18.2 gene (Nagaya et al., 2010)
  12999..13823   -  CDS            DODA1: DOD1W_BETVU - Experimental evidence at transcript level: Swiss-Prot protein existence level 2. Opens the cyclic ring of dihydroxy-phenylalanine (DOPA) between carbons 4 and 5, thus producing an unstable seco-DOPA that rearranges nonenzymatically to betalamic acid. From Beta vulgaris (Sugar beet).
  13890..15380   -  CDS            CYP76AD1: C76AD_BETVU - Also known as Bv2g029890_ucyh From Beta vulgaris (Sugar beet).
  15399..15740   -  promoter       CaMV 35S promoter: strong constitutive promoter from cauliflower mosaic virus
