[The description below was written by a language model from this plasmid's Addgene catalogue record and pLannotate feature annotations shown in this document.]
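Description:
pAXY0011 is a plant expression binary vector built on the pAXY0003 backbone and designed for Agrobacterium-mediated T-DNA delivery. The backbone carries a high-copy ColE1/pUC-type origin with the pBR322 bom site for propagation in E. coli. The pVS1 oriV with RepA and StaA provides replication and stable maintenance in Agrobacterium. A bacterial aminoglycoside phosphotransferase gene (aphA-3) gives kanamycin selection. Nopaline-type left and right border repeats delimit the region transferred to the plant genome.

The defining payload is half of an intein-based split selectable marker. Next to the left border, an enhanced CaMV 35S promoter drives a short cassette ending in the CaMV poly(A) signal. Only a C-terminal fragment of the NeoR/KanR coding sequence is annotated there, consistent with the stated design of the C-terminal portion of the NpuDnaE split intein fused to residues 193–265 of the kanamycin resistance protein. The intein segment itself is not annotated in the feature table. On its own this fragment should not confer resistance. A functional enzyme is expected only when a partner construct supplies the N-terminal marker fragment fused to the matching intein half, so that protein trans-splicing rejoins the two pieces. Selection therefore favours cells that received both T-DNAs, which supports gene stacking.

The T-DNA also carries the RUBY visual reporter, driven by a 35S promoter and ended by the Arabidopsis HSP18.2 terminator. The beet betalain-pathway genes CYP76AD1 and DODA1 are annotated. An unannotated stretch downstream of DODA1 presumably holds the remaining RUBY component, though the table does not identify it. A separate 35S-driven, intron-containing GUSPlus gene with a His tag and NOS terminator is also present, along with lacZα/MCS remnants.
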