Addgene plasmid #205580: pAXY0011
Purpose: NpuDnaE(C)_KAN(193-265)_RUBY
Depositing lab: Xiaohan Yang. Depositing organization: Oak Ridge National Laboratory. Publication: Split selectable marker systems utilizing inteins facilitate gene stacking in plants. Yuan G, Lu H, De K, Hassan MM, Liu Y, Islam MT, Muchero W, Tuskan GA, Yang X. Commun Biol. 2023 May 26;6(1):567. doi: 10.1038/s42003-023-04950-8. PubMed 37237044.
Backbone
  Vector backbone: pAXY0003
  Vector type: Plant Expression
  Selectable markers: Neomycin (select with G418)
Growth in bacteria
  Bacterial resistance: Kanamycin, 50 μg/mL
  Growth temperature: 37°C
  Growth strain: DH5alpha
  Copy number: High Copy
Gene/Insert
  Gene/Insert name: NpuDnaE(C)
  Species: Synthetic
  Promoter: 35S
  Cloning method: Gibson Cloning
  Sequencing primers: 5′ N/A
Terms and licenses: Academic/Nonprofit Terms; Industry Terms: Not Available to Industry
How to cite: pAXY0011 was a gift from Xiaohan Yang (Addgene plasmid # 205580 ; http://n2t.net/addgene:205580 ; RRID:Addgene_205580)
